Addgene plasmid #21103: PBS/pU6- HIF1 alpha RNAi plasmid 1
Depositing lab: Connie Cepko. Depositing organization: Harvard Medical School. Publication: HDAC4 regulates neuronal survival in normal and diseased retinas. Chen B, Cepko CL. Science. 2009 Jan 9. 323(5911):256-9. 10.1126/science.1166226 PubMed 19131628.
Backbone
  Vector backbone: PBS/U6
  Backbone size w/o insert (bp): 3300
  Vector type: Mammalian Expression
Growth in bacteria
  Bacterial resistance: Ampicillin, 100 μg/mL
  Growth temperature: 37°C
  Growth strain: DH5alpha
  Copy number: High Copy
Gene/Insert
  Gene/Insert name: RNAi against hypoxia inducible factor 1alpha
  Species: H. sapiens (human), M. musculus (mouse)
  Insert size (bp): 70
  Cloning method: Restriction Enzyme; 5′ cloning site APAI (destroyed during cloning); 3′ cloning site ECORI (not destroyed)
  Sequencing primers: 5′ T7
Terms and licenses: Academic/Nonprofit Terms; Industry Terms: Not Available to Industry
Depositor comments: HIF1α RNAi target sequence: GAGCTTGCTCATCAGTTGCCA
How to cite: PBS/pU6- HIF1 alpha RNAi plasmid 1 was a gift from Connie Cepko (Addgene plasmid # 21103 ; http://n2t.net/addgene:21103 ; RRID:Addgene_21103)
