[The description below was written by a language model from this plasmid's Addgene catalogue record and pLannotate feature annotations shown in this document.]
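Description:
PBS/pU6- HIF1 alpha RNAi plasmid 1 is a small (about 3.3 kb) pBluescript-derived mammalian RNAi vector that expresses a short hairpin RNA directed against hypoxia inducible factor 1 alpha. The backbone, PBS/U6, carries a mouse U6 snRNA promoter, an RNA polymerase III promoter well suited to producing short, defined transcripts without a cap or poly(A) tail. A roughly 70 bp insert encoding the RNAi sequence was cloned immediately downstream of it between an ApaI site (destroyed during cloning) and an EcoRI site (retained). The feature table does not annotate the hairpin itself, but the unannotated gap between the U6 promoter and the remaining fragment of the pBluescript multiple cloning site corresponds to where it would lie. The record lists both human and mouse as species for the insert, suggesting the target sequence is intended to apply to HIF1α transcripts from both organisms.

The rest of the plasmid is standard pBluescript architecture. A high-copy ColE1/pUC-type origin supports propagation in E. coli, and the β-lactamase gene with its own promoter provides ampicillin selection. An f1 origin allows single-stranded DNA production, and flanking T7 and T3 promoters, lac promoter/operator elements and lacZα fragments are remnants of the cloning vector; the T7 site serves as the sequencing primer position. There is no mammalian selection marker or reporter, so the plasmid is suited to transient delivery, often alongside a separate marker plasmid. It was deposited in connection with a study of neuronal survival in normal and diseased retinas, where it would serve to knock down HIF1α; the "plasmid 1" name implies it is one of a set of such constructs.
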