Features (pLannotate 1.2.2; 13 found; start..end, strand, type, name):
     51..69      +  promoter       T7 promoter: promoter for bacteriophage T7 RNA polymerase
    100..413     +  promoter       U6 promoter: RNA polymerase III promoter for mouse U6 snRNA (Das et al., 1988)
    475..534     -  misc_feature   MCS (fragment): pBluescript multiple cloning site
    547..565     -  promoter       T3 promoter: promoter for bacteriophage T3 RNA polymerase
    610..626     -  protein_bind   lac operator: The lac repressor binds to the lac operator to inhibit transcription in E. coli. This inhibition can be relieved by adding lactose or isopropyl-β-D-thiogalactopyranoside (IPTG). lac repressor encoded by lacI
    634..664     -  promoter       lac promoter: promoter for the E. coli lac operon
    679..700     -  protein_bind   CAP binding site: CAP binding activates transcription in the presence of cAMP. E. coli catabolite activator protein
    713..805     -  CDS            lacI (fragment): lac repressor; lacI; The lac repressor binds to the lac operator to inhibit transcription in E. coli. This inhibition can be relieved by adding lactose or isopropyl-β-D-thiogalactopyranoside (IPTG).
    988..1576    -  rep_origin     ori: high-copy-number ColE1/pMB1/pBR322/pUC origin of replication
   1747..2607    -  CDS            AmpR: β-lactamase; bla; confers resistance to ampicillin, carbenicillin, and related antibiotics
   2608..2712    -  promoter       AmpR promoter: bla
   2765..3193    -  rep_origin     f1 ori (sequence partly withheld): f1 bacteriophage origin of replication; arrow indicates direction of (+) strand synthesis
   3198..43      -  CDS            lacZα (fragment) (across the origin): LacZα fragment of β-galactosidase; lacZ fragment
>Addgene plasmid #21103 | PBS/pU6- HIF1 alpha RNAi plasmid 1 | addgene full sequence | sequence record 445013 | Addgene NGS Result
CAGGGTTTTCCCAGTCACGACGTTGTAAAACGACGGCCAGTGAGCGCGCGTAATACGACTCACTATAGGG
CGAATTGGGTACCCGCTCTAGAACTAGTGGATCCGACGCCGCCATCTCTAGGCCCGCGCCGGCCCCCTCG
CACAGACTTGTGGGAGAAGCTCGGCTACTCCCCTGCCCCGGTTAATTTGCATATAATATTTCCTAGTAAC
TATAGAGGCTTAATGTGCGATAAAAGACAGATAATCTGTTCTTTTTAATACTAGCTACATTTTACATGAT
AGGCTTGGATTTCTATAAGAGATACAAATACTAAATTATTATTTTAAAAAACAGCACAAAAGGAAACTCA
CCCTAACTGTAAAGTAATTGTGTGTTTTGAGACTATAAATATCCCTTGGAGAAAAGCCTTGTTTGGAGCT
TGCTCATCAGTTGCCAGTGTGCTGTCCTGGCAACTGATGAGCAAGCTCCTTTTTGAATTCCTGCAGCCCG
GGGGATCCACTAGTTCTAGAGCGGCCGCCACCGCGGTGGAGCTCCAGCTTTTGTTCCCTTTAGTGAGGGT
TAATTGCGCGCTTGGCGTAATCATGGTCATAGCTGTTTCCTGTGTGAAATTGTTATCCGCTCACAATTCC
ACACAACATACGAGCCGGAAGCATAAAGTGTAAAGCCTGGGGTGCCTAATGAGTGAGCTAACTCACATTA
ATTGCGTTGCGCTCACTGCCCGCTTTCCAGTCGGGAAACCTGTCGTGCCAGCTGCATTAATGAATCGGCC
AACGCGCGGGGAGAGGCGGTTTGCGTATTGGGCGCTCTTCCGCTTCCTCGCTCACTGACTCGCTGCGCTC
GGTCGTTCGGCTGCGGCGAGCGGTATCAGCTCACTCAAAGGCGGTAATACGGTTATCCACAGAATCAGGG
GATAACGCAGGAAAGAACATGTGAGCAAAAGGCCAGCAAAAGGCCAGGAACCGTAAAAAGGCCGCGTTGC
TGGCGTTTTTCCATAGGCTCCGCCCCCCTGACGAGCATCACAAAAATCGACGCTCAAGTCAGAGGTGGCG
AAACCCGACAGGACTATAAAGATACCAGGCGTTTCCCCCTGGAAGCTCCCTCGTGCGCTCTCCTGTTCCG
ACCCTGCCGCTTACCGGATACCTGTCCGCCTTTCTCCCTTCGGGAAGCGTGGCGCTTTCTCATAGCTCAC
GCTGTAGGTATCTCAGTTCGGTGTAGGTCGTTCGCTCCAAGCTGGGCTGTGTGCACGAACCCCCCGTTCA
GCCCGACCGCTGCGCCTTATCCGGTAACTATCGTCTTGAGTCCAACCCGGTAAGACACGACTTATCGCCA
CTGGCAGCAGCCACTGGTAACAGGATTAGCAGAGCGAGGTATGTAGGCGGTGCTACAGAGTTCTTGAAGT
GGTGGCCTAACTACGGCTACACTAGAAGAACAGTATTTGGTATCTGCGCTCTGCTGAAGCCAGTTACCTT
CGGAAAAAGAGTTGGTAGCTCTTGATCCGGCAAACAAACCACCGCTGGTAGCGGTGGTTTTTTTGTTTGC
AAGCAGCAGATTACGCGCAGAAAAAAAGGATCTCAAGAAGATCCTTTGATCTTTTCTACGGGGTCTGACG
CTCAGTGGAACGAAAACTCACGTTAAGGGATTTTGGTCATGAGATTATCAAAAAGGATCTTCACCTAGAT
CCTTTTAAATTAAAAATGAAGTTTTAAATCAATCTAAAGTATATATGAGTAAACTTGGTCTGACAGTTAC
CAATGCTTAATCAGTGAGGCACCTATCTCAGCGATCTGTCTATTTCGTTCATCCATAGTTGCCTGACTCC
CCGTCGTGTAGATAACTACGATACGGGAGGGCTTACCATCTGGCCCCAGTGCTGCAATGATACCGCGAGA
CCCACGCTCACCGGCTCCAGATTTATCAGCAATAAACCAGCCAGCCGGAAGGGCCGAGCGCAGAAGTGGT
CCTGCAACTTTATCCGCCTCCATCCAGTCTATTAATTGTTGCCGGGAAGCTAGAGTAAGTAGTTCGCCAG
TTAATAGTTTGCGCAACGTTGTTGCCATTGCTACAGGCATCGTGGTGTCACGCTCGTCGTTTGGTATGGC
TTCATTCAGCTCCGGTTCCCAACGATCAAGGCGAGTTACATGATCCCCCATGTTGTGCAAAAAAGCGGTT
AGCTCCTTCGGTCCTCCGATCGTTGTCAGAAGTAAGTTGGCCGCAGTGTTATCACTCATGGTTATGGCAG
CACTGCATAATTCTCTTACTGTCATGCCATCCGTAAGATGCTTTTCTGTGACTGGTGAGTACTCAACCAA
GTCATTCTGAGAATAGTGTATGCGGCGACCGAGTTGCTCTTGCCCGGCGTCAATACGGGATAATACCGCG
CCACATAGCAGAACTTTAAAAGTGCTCATCATTGGAAAACGTTCTTCGGGGCGAAAACTCTCAAGGATCT
TACCGCTGTTGAGATCCAGTTCGATGTAACCCACTCGTGCACCCAACTGATCTTCAGCATCTTTTACTTT
CACCAGCGTTTCTGGGTGAGCAAAAACAGGAAGGCAAAATGCCGCAAAAAAGGGAATAAGGGCGACACGG
AAATGTTGAATACTCATACTCTTCCTTTTTCAATATTATTGAAGCATTTATCAGGGTTATTGTCTCATGA
GCGGATACATATTTGAATGTATTTAGAAAAATAAACAAATAGGGGTTCCGCGCACATTTCCCCGAAAAGT
GCCACCTAAATTGTAAGCGTTAATATTTTGTTAAAATTCGCGTTAAATTTTTGTTAAATCAGCTCATTTT
TTAACCAATAGGCCGAAATCGGCAAAATCCCTTATAAATCAAAAGAATAGACCGAGATAGGGT
[37 nt withheld, positions 2864-2900]
AAAGAACGTGGACTCCAACGTCAAAGG
[49 nt withheld, positions 2928-2976]
T
[91 nt withheld, positions 2978-3068]
G
[124 nt withheld, positions 3070-3193]
CCCATTCGCCATTCAGGCTGCGCAACTGTTGGGAAGGGCGATCGGTGCGGGCCTCTTCGCTATTACGCCA
GCTGGCGAAAGGGGGATGTGCTGCAAGGCGATTAAGTTGGGTAACGC
