>Addgene plasmid #21103 | PBS/pU6- HIF1 alpha RNAi plasmid 1 | addgene partial sequence | sequence record 26924 | 21103 with M13-rev
TTACCCTCACTAAAGGGAACAAAAGCTGGAGCTCCACCGCGGTGGCGGCCGCTCTAGAACTAGTGGATCC
CCCGGGCTGCAGGAATTCAAAAAGGAGCTTGCTCATCAGTTGCCAGGACAGCACACTGGCAACTGATGAG
CAAGCTCC
