>Addgene plasmid #21103 | PBS/pU6- HIF1 alpha RNAi plasmid 1 | addgene partial sequence | sequence record 26925 | 21103 with T7
CCGACGCCGCCATCTCTAGGCCCGCGCCGGCCCCCTCGCACAGACTTGTGGGAGAAGCTCGGCTACTCCC
CTGCCCCGGTTAATTTGCATATAATATTTCCTAGTAACTATAGAGGCTTAATGTGCGATAAAAGACAGAT
AATCTGTTCTTTTTAATACTAGCTACATTTTACATGATAGGCTTGGATTTCTATAAGAGATACAAATACT
AAATTATTATTTTAAAAAACAGCACAAAAGGAAACTCACCCTAACTGTAAAGTAATTGTGTGTTTTGAGA
CTATAAATATCCCTTGGAGAAAAGCCTTGTTTGGAGCTTG
